>Addgene plasmid #172616 | pcDNA3.1-2xFLAG-2xSTREP-CDK2 | addgene full sequence | sequence record 340122 | Addgene NGS Result
GACGGATCGGGAGATCTCCCGATCCCCTATGGTGCACTCTCAGTACAATCTGCTCTGATGCCGCATAGTT
AAGCCAGTATCTGCTCCCTGCTTGTGTGTTGGAGGTCGCTGAGTAGTGCGCGAGCAAAATTTAAGCTACA
ACAAGGCAAGGCTTGACCGACAATTGCATGAAGAATCTGCTTAGGGTTAGGCGTTTTGCGCTGCTTCGCG
ATGTACGGGCCAGATATACGCGTTGACATTGATTATTGACTAGTTATTAATAGTAATCAATTACGGGGTC
ATTAGTTCATAGCCCATATATGGAGTTCCGCGTTACATAACTTACGGTAAATGGCCCGCCTGGCTGACCG
CCCAACGACCCCCGCCCATTGACGTCAATAATGACGTATGTTCCCATAGTAACGCCAATAGGGACTTTCC
ATTGACGTCAATGGGTGGAGTATTTACGGTAAACTGCCCACTTGGCAGTACATCAAGTGTATCATATGCC
AAGTACGCCCCCTATTGACGTCAATGACGGTAAATGGCCCGCCTGGCATTATGCCCAGTACATGACCTTA
TGGGACTTTCCTACTTGGCAGTACATCTACGTATTAGTCATCGCTATTACCATGGTGATGCGGTTTTGGC
AGTACATCAATGGGCGTGGATAGCGGTTTGACTCACGGGGATTTCCAAGTCTCCACCCCATTGACGTCAA
TGGGAGTTTGTTTTGGCACCAAAATCAACGGGACTTTCCAAAATGTCGTAACAACTCCGCCCCATTGACG
CAAATGGGCGGTAGGCGTGTACGGTGGGAGGTCTATATAAGCAGAGCTCTCTGGCTAACTAGAGAACCCA
CTGCTTACTGGCTTATCGAAATTAATACGACTCACTATAGGGAGACCCAAGCTGGCTAGCGTTTAAACTT
AAGCTTACCATGGACTACAAGGACGACGATGACAAGGTACCAGGATCTATGGATTATAAAGATGATGATG
ATAAAGGGTCGGCCGCCAGCTGGAGCCACCCTCAGTTCGAGAAGGGAGGAGGAAGCGGCGGAGGCAGCGG
AGGAGGAAGCTGGAGCCACCCGCAGTTCGAGAAAGGAGCTGGATCCAGTGTGGTGGAA
[894 nt withheld, positions 1109-2002]
TGAAATTCTGCAGATATCCAGCACAGTGGCGGCCGCTCGAGTCTAGAGGGCCCGTTTAAACCCGCTGATC
AGCCTCGACTGTGCCTTCTAGTTGCCAGCCATCTGTTGTTTGCCCCTCCCCCGTGCCTTCCTTGACCCTG
GAAGGTGCCACTCCCACTGTCCTTTCCTAATAAAATGAGGAAATTGCATCGCATTGTCTGAGTAGGTGTC
ATTCTATTCTGGGGGGTGGGGTGGGGCAGGACAGCAAGGGGGAGGATTGGGAAGACAATAGCAGGCATGC
TGGGGATGCGGTGGGCTCTATGGCTTCTGAGGCGGAAAGAACCAGCTGGGGCTCTAGGGGGTATCCCC
[124 nt withheld, positions 2351-2474]
C
[91 nt withheld, positions 2476-2566]
A
[49 nt withheld, positions 2568-2616]
CCTTTGACGTTGGAGTCCACGTTCTTT
[37 nt withheld, positions 2644-2680]
ACCCTATCTCGGTCTATTCTTTTGATTTATAAGGGATTTTGCCGATTTCGGCCTATTGGTTAAAAAATGA
GCTGATTTAACAAAAATTTAACGCGAATTAATTCTGTGGAATGTGTGTCAGTTAGGGTGTGGAAAGTCCC
CAGGCTCCCCAGCAGGCAGAAGTATGCAAAGCATGCATCTCAATTAGTCAGCAACCAGGTGTGGAAAGTC
CCCAGGCTCCCCAGCAGGCAGAAGTATGCAAAGCATGCATCTCAATTAGTCAGCAACCATAGTCCCGCCC
CTAACTCCGCCCATCCCGCCCCTAACTCCGCCCAGTTCCGCCCATTCTCCGCCCCATGGCTGACTAATTT
TTTTTATTTATGCAGAGGCCGAGGCCGCCTCTGCCTCTGAGCTATTCCAGAAGTAGTGAGGAGGCTTTTT
TGGAGGCCTAGGCTTTTGCAAAAAGCTCCCGGGAGCTTGTATATCCATTTTCGGATCTGATCAAGAGACA
GGATGAGGATCGTTTCGCATGATTGAACAAGATGGATTGCACGCAGGTTCTCCGGCCGCTTGGGTGGAGA
GGCTATTCGGCTATGACTGGGCACAACAGACAATCGGCTGCTCTGATGCCGCCGTGTTCCGGCTGTCAGC
GCAGGGGCGCCCGGTTCTTTTTGTCAAGACCGACCTGTCCGGTGCCCTGAATGAACTGCAGGACGAGGCA
GCGCGGCTATCGTGGCTGGCCACGACGGGCGTTCCTTGCGCAGCTGTGCTCGACGTTGTCACTGAAGCGG
GAAGGGACTGGCTGCTATTGGGCGAAGTGCCGGGGCAGGATCTCCTGTCATCTCACCTTGCTCCTGCCGA
GAAAGTATCCATCATGGCTGATGCAATGCGGCGGCTGCATACGCTTGATCCGGCTACCTGCCCATTCGAC
CACCAAGCGAAACATCGCATCGAGCGAGCACGTACTCGGATGGAAGCCGGTCTTGTCGATCAGGATGATC
TGGACGAAGAGCATCAGGGGCTCGCGCCAGCCGAACTGTTCGCCAGGCTCAAGGCGCGCATGCCCGACGG
CGAGGATCTCGTCGTGACCCATGGCGATGCCTGCTTGCCGAATATCATGGTGGAAAATGGCCGCTTTTCT
GGATTCATCGACTGTGGCCGGCTGGGTGTGGCGGACCGCTATCAGGACATAGCGTTGGCTACCCGTGATA
TTGCTGAAGAGCTTGGCGGCGAATGGGCTGACCGCTTCCTCGTGCTTTACGGTATCGCCGCTCCCGATTC
GCAGCGCATCGCCTTCTATCGCCTTCTTGACGAGTTCTTCTGAGCGGGACTCTGGGGTTCGAAATGACCG
ACCAAGCGACGCCCAACCTGCCATCACGAGATTTCGATTCCACCGCCGCCTTCTATGAAAGGTTGGGCTT
CGGAATCGTTTTCCGGGACGCCGGCTGGATGATCCTCCAGCGCGGGGATCTCATGCTGGAGTTCTTCGCC
CACCCCAACTTGTTTATTGCAGCTTATAATGGTTACAAATAAAGCAATAGCATCACAAATTTCACAAATA
AAGCATTTTTTTCACTGCATTCTAGTTGTGGTTTGTCCAAACTCATCAATGTATCTTATCATGTCTGTAT
ACCGTCGACCTCTAGCTAGAGCTTGGCGTAATCATGGTCATAGCTGTTTCCTGTGTGAAATTGTTATCCG
CTCACAATTCCACACAACATACGAGCCGGAAGCATAAAGTGTAAAGCCTGGGGTGCCTAATGAGTGAGCT
AACTCACATTAATTGCGTTGCGCTCACTGCCCGCTTTCCAGTCGGGAAACCTGTCGTGCCAGCTGCATTA
ATGAATCGGCCAACGCGCGGGGAGAGGCGGTTTGCGTATTGGGCGCTCTTCCGCTTCCTCGCTCACTGAC
TCGCTGCGCTCGGTCGTTCGGCTGCGGCGAGCGGTATCAGCTCACTCAAAGGCGGTAATACGGTTATCCA
CAGAATCAGGGGATAACGCAGGAAAGAACATGTGAGCAAAAGGCCAGCAAAAGGCCAGGAACCGTAAAAA
GGCCGCGTTGCTGGCGTTTTTCCATAGGCTCCGCCCCCCTGACGAGCATCACAAAAATCGACGCTCAAGT
CAGAGGTGGCGAAACCCGACAGGACTATAAAGATACCAGGCGTTTCCCCCTGGAAGCTCCCTCGTGCGCT
CTCCTGTTCCGACCCTGCCGCTTACCGGATACCTGTCCGCCTTTCTCCCTTCGGGAAGCGTGGCGCTTTC
TCATAGCTCACGCTGTAGGTATCTCAGTTCGGTGTAGGTCGTTCGCTCCAAGCTGGGCTGTGTGCACGAA
CCCCCCGTTCAGCCCGACCGCTGCGCCTTATCCGGTAACTATCGTCTTGAGTCCAACCCGGTAAGACACG
ACTTATCGCCACTGGCAGCAGCCACTGGTAACAGGATTAGCAGAGCGAGGTATGTAGGCGGTGCTACAGA
GTTCTTGAAGTGGTGGCCTAACTACGGCTACACTAGAAGAACAGTATTTGGTATCTGCGCTCTGCTGAAG
CCAGTTACCTTCGGAAAAAGAGTTGGTAGCTCTTGATCCGGCAAACAAACCACCGCTGGTAGCGGTGGTT
TTTTTGTTTGCAAGCAGCAGATTACGCGCAGAAAAAAAGGATCTCAAGAAGATCCTTTGATCTTTTCTAC
GGGGTCTGACGCTCAGTGGAACGAAAACTCACGTTAAGGGATTTTGGTCATGAGATTATCAAAAAGGATC
TTCACCTAGATCCTTTTAAATTAAAAATGAAGTTTTAAATCAATCTAAAGTATATATGAGTAAACTTGGT
CTGACAGTTACCAATGCTTAATCAGTGAGGCACCTATCTCAGCGATCTGTCTATTTCGTTCATCCATAGT
TGCCTGACTCCCCGTCGTGTAGATAACTACGATACGGGAGGGCTTACCATCTGGCCCCAGTGCTGCAATG
ATACCGCGAGACCCACGCTCACCGGCTCCAGATTTATCAGCAATAAACCAGCCAGCCGGAAGGGCCGAGC
GCAGAAGTGGTCCTGCAACTTTATCCGCCTCCATCCAGTCTATTAATTGTTGCCGGGAAGCTAGAGTAAG
TAGTTCGCCAGTTAATAGTTTGCGCAACGTTGTTGCCATTGCTACAGGCATCGTGGTGTCACGCTCGTCG
TTTGGTATGGCTTCATTCAGCTCCGGTTCCCAACGATCAAGGCGAGTTACATGATCCCCCATGTTGTGCA
AAAAAGCGGTTAGCTCCTTCGGTCCTCCGATCGTTGTCAGAAGTAAGTTGGCCGCAGTGTTATCACTCAT
GGTTATGGCAGCACTGCATAATTCTCTTACTGTCATGCCATCCGTAAGATGCTTTTCTGTGACTGGTGAG
TACTCAACCAAGTCATTCTGAGAATAGTGTATGCGGCGACCGAGTTGCTCTTGCCCGGCGTCAATACGGG
ATAATACCGCGCCACATAGCAGAACTTTAAAAGTGCTCATCATTGGAAAACGTTCTTCGGGGCGAAAACT
CTCAAGGATCTTACCGCTGTTGAGATCCAGTTCGATGTAACCCACTCGTGCACCCAACTGATCTTCAGCA
TCTTTTACTTTCACCAGCGTTTCTGGGTGAGCAAAAACAGGAAGGCAAAATGCCGCAAAAAAGGGAATAA
GGGCGACACGGAAATGTTGAATACTCATACTCTTCCTTTTTCAATATTATTGAAGCATTTATCAGGGTTA
TTGTCTCATGAGCGGATACATATTTGAATGTATTTAGAAAAATAAACAAATAGGGGTTCCGCGCACATTT
CCCCGAAAAGTGCCACCTGACGTC
Features (pLannotate 1.2.2; 22 found; start..end, strand, type, name):
     28..80      -  misc_feature   bom (fragment): basis of mobility region from pBR322
    235..614     +  enhancer       CMV enhancer: human cytomegalovirus immediate early enhancer
    615..818     +  promoter       CMV promoter: human cytomegalovirus (CMV) immediate early promoter
    814..847     +  LTR            5' LTR (truncated) (fragment): truncated 5' long terminal repeat (LTR) from HIV-1
    863..881     +  promoter       T7 promoter: promoter for bacteriophage T7 RNA polymerase
    926..946     +  CDS            FLAG (fragment): FLAG® epitope tag, followed by an enterokinase cleavage site
   1061..1080    +  CDS            Strep-Tag II (fragment): peptide that binds Strep-Tactin®, an engineered form of streptavidin
   1109..2002    +  CDS            CDK2 (sequence withheld): CDK2_HUMAN - Also known as CDKN2. Experimental evidence at protein level: Swiss-Prot protein existence level 1. Serine/threonine-protein kinase involved in the control of the cell cycle; essential for meiosis, but dispensable for mitosis. Phosphorylates CTNNB1, USP37, p53/TP53, NPM1, CDK7, RB1, BRCA2, MYC, NPAT, EZH2. Triggers duplication of centrosomes and DNA. Acts at the G1-S transition to promote the E2F transcriptional program and the initiation of DNA synthesis, and modulates G2 progression; controls the timing of entry into mitosis/meiosis by controlling the subsequent activation of cyc
   2081..2305    +  polyA_signal   bGH poly(A) signal: bovine growth hormone polyadenylation signal
   2309..2330    +  promoter       SV40 promoter (fragment): SV40 enhancer and early promoter
   2351..2779    +  rep_origin     f1 ori (sequence partly withheld): f1 bacteriophage origin of replication; arrow indicates direction of (+) strand synthesis
   2793..3122    +  promoter       SV40 promoter: SV40 enhancer and early promoter
   3189..3980    +  CDS            neo: KKA2_KLEPN - Also known as kan, nptII. Experimental evidence at protein level: Swiss-Prot protein existence level 1. Resistance to kanamycin, neomycin, paromomycin, ribostamycin, butirosin and gentamicin B. From Klebsiella pneumoniae.
   4004..4162    +  CDS            ble (fragment): BLE_KLEPN - Experimental evidence at protein level: Swiss-Prot protein existence level 1. Binding protein with a strong affinity to the bleomycin family of antibiotics. Binds to CL990; an antimitotic-antibiotic compound. From Klebsiella pneumoniae.
   4157..4278    +  polyA_signal   SV40 poly(A) signal: SV40 polyadenylation signal
   4351..4367    -  protein_bind   lac operator: The lac repressor binds to the lac operator to inhibit transcription in E. coli. This inhibition can be relieved by adding lactose or isopropyl-β-D-thiogalactopyranoside (IPTG). lac repressor encoded by lacI
   4375..4405    -  promoter       lac promoter: promoter for the E. coli lac operon
   4420..4441    -  protein_bind   CAP binding site: CAP binding activates transcription in the presence of cAMP. E. coli catabolite activator protein
   4454..4546    -  CDS            lacI (fragment): lac repressor; lacI; The lac repressor binds to the lac operator to inhibit transcription in E. coli. This inhibition can be relieved by adding lactose or isopropyl-β-D-thiogalactopyranoside (IPTG).
   4729..5317    -  rep_origin     ori: high-copy-number ColE1/pMB1/pBR322/pUC origin of replication
   5488..6348    -  CDS            AmpR: β-lactamase; bla; confers resistance to ampicillin, carbenicillin, and related antibiotics
   6349..6453    -  promoter       AmpR promoter: bla
