[The description below was written by a language model from this plasmid's Addgene catalogue record and pLannotate feature annotations shown in this document.]
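Description:
pcDNA3.1-2xFLAG-2xSTREP-CDK2 is a mammalian expression plasmid of about 6.5 kb built on the Invitrogen pcDNA3.1 backbone. It is propagated in E. coli from a high-copy ColE1/pUC-type origin under ampicillin selection (AmpR with its own bla promoter), and it also carries an f1 phage origin. For mammalian cells, a separate cassette places the neomycin phosphotransferase gene under the SV40 enhancer/early promoter with an SV40 polyadenylation signal, allowing G418 selection of stable transfectants. The automated annotation also flags several short fragments (bom, ble, lacI, a truncated HIV-1 LTR match, lac promoter/operator elements). These are small partial hits in backbone sequence and nothing in the record suggests they have a function here.

The payload is the human CDK2 coding sequence (cyclin-dependent kinase 2, a serine/threonine kinase acting at the G1–S transition and in S/G2 progression), fused at its N terminus to a tandem 2xFLAG-2xSTREP tag. Transcription is driven by the CMV immediate-early enhancer and promoter and terminated by the bovine growth hormone polyadenylation signal. A T7 promoter lies between the CMV promoter and the tag, as is standard for pcDNA3.1. The feature table detects only single partial FLAG and Strep-Tag II matches upstream of CDK2, whereas the catalogue entry describes two copies of each. The cloning sites used are recorded as unknown. The dual tag allows detection or immunoprecipitation through FLAG and affinity capture on Strep-Tactin, so the construct suits transient or stable expression of tagged CDK2 for pull-down and interaction studies. It was deposited in connection with work on the regulation of D-type cyclins by a CRL4 ubiquitin ligase.
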