Addgene plasmid #172616: pcDNA3.1-2xFLAG-2xSTREP-CDK2
Purpose: Expresses 2xFLAG-2xSTREP-tagged CDK2 in mammalian cells
Depositing lab: Michele Pagano. Depositing organization: NYU Grossman School of Medicine. Publication: CRL4(AMBRA1) is a master regulator of D-type cyclins. Simoneschi D, Rona G, Zhou N, Jeong YT, Jiang S, Milletti G, Arbini AA, O'Sullivan A, Wang AA, Nithikasem S, Keegan S, Siu Y, Cianfanelli V, Maiani E, Nazio F, Cecconi F, Boccalatte F, Fenyo D, Jones DR, Busino L, Pagano M. Nature. 2021 Apr;592(7856):789-793. doi: 10.1038/s41586-021-03445-y. Epub 2021 Apr 14. PubMed 33854235.
Backbone
  Vector backbone: pcDNA3.1
  Backbone manufacturer: Invitrogen
  Vector type: Mammalian Expression
  Selectable markers: Neomycin (select with G418)
Growth in bacteria
  Bacterial resistance: Ampicillin, 100 μg/mL
  Growth temperature: 37°C
  Growth strain: DH5alpha
  Copy number: High Copy
Gene/Insert
  Gene/Insert name: CDK2 (alt name: cyclin-dependent kinase 2)
  Species: H. sapiens (human)
  Entrez Gene: CDK2 (a.k.a. CDKN2, p33(CDK2))
  Promoter: CMV
  Tag / fusion protein: 2xFLAG-2xSTREP (N terminal on insert)
  Cloning method: Restriction Enzyme; 5′ cloning site Unknown (unknown if destroyed); 3′ cloning site Unknown (unknown if destroyed)
  Sequencing primers: 5′ CMV Forward; 3′ BGH Reverse
Terms and licenses: Academic/Nonprofit Terms; Industry Terms: Not Available to Industry
How to cite: pcDNA3.1-2xFLAG-2xSTREP-CDK2 was a gift from Michele Pagano (Addgene plasmid # 172616 ; http://n2t.net/addgene:172616 ; RRID:Addgene_172616)
